Addgene plasmid #32477: rAAV-syn::FLEX-rev::PSAML141F,Y115F:5HT3HC-IRES-GFP
Purpose: Cre-dependent expression of PSAM-5HT3 HC (L141F,Y115F) neuronal activator, with IRES-EGFP marker
Depositing lab: Scott Sternson. Depositing organization: HHMI, Janelia Research Campus. Publication: Chemical and genetic engineering of selective ion channel-ligand interactions. Magnus CJ, Lee PH, Atasoy D, Su HH, Looger LL, Sternson SM. Science. 2011 Sep 2;333(6047):1292-6. 10.1126/science.1206606 PubMed 21885782.
Backbone
  Vector backbone: AAV2
  Backbone size w/o insert (bp): 5100
  Modifications to backbone: WPRE (Woodchuck hepatitis virus posttranscriptional regulatory element) before polyA sequence
  Vector type: AAV, Cre/Lox ; Adeno-associated virus, FLEX switch
Growth in bacteria
  Bacterial resistance: Ampicillin, 100 μg/mL
  Growth temperature: 30°C
  Growth strain: Stbl2
  Copy number: Low Copy
Gene/Insert
  Gene/Insert name: PSAML141F,Y115F-5HT3HC
  Species: H. sapiens (human), M. musculus (mouse)
  Insert size (bp): 2763
  Promoter: Synapsin
  Tag / fusion protein: IRES-EGFP (C terminal on insert)
  Cloning method: Restriction Enzyme; 5′ cloning site speI blunt (destroyed during cloning); 3′ cloning site SpeI blunt (destroyed during cloning)
  Sequencing primers: 5′ gtatcaaggttacaagacag; 3′ gagttgtggcccgttgtcag
Terms and licenses: Academic/Nonprofit Terms; Industry Terms: Not Available to Industry
Depositor comments: These rAAV vectors are prone to recombination. This is a well known issue with these rAAV vectors and is due to the inverted terminal repeats (ITRs) required for rAAV production. To minimize recombination, we propagate these plasmids in Stbl2 cells. Also, to minimize recombination, cells should be cultured at 30 C. Note that these cultures will grow slowly (20 h for minipreps). Better yields and culture times are obtained with 2xYT as the media. This is strongly recommended. Because recombination may still happen, we do a panel of restriction digestions to assess whether the ITRs are in tact. Separate digestions with Sma1 and Msc1 should be performed. The expected patterns can be calculated from the attached sequence.
How to cite: rAAV-syn::FLEX-rev::PSAML141F,Y115F:5HT3HC-IRES-GFP was a gift from Scott Sternson (Addgene plasmid # 32477 ; http://n2t.net/addgene:32477 ; RRID:Addgene_32477)
