[The description below was written by a language model from this plasmid's Addgene catalogue record and pLannotate feature annotations shown in this document.]
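Description:
rAAV-syn::FLEX-rev::PSAML141F,Y115F:5HT3HC-IRES-GFP is an AAV2-based transfer plasmid for producing recombinant adeno-associated virus that delivers a Cre-dependent chemogenetic neuronal activator. The expression cassette lies between AAV2 inverted terminal repeats, which the annotation detects only as fragments. The bacterial backbone carries a ColE1/pUC-type origin, an f1 origin and an ampicillin resistance gene. Although this origin is annotated as high-copy, the catalogue lists the plasmid as low copy. The depositor notes that the ITRs make the plasmid prone to recombination, so it is kept in a recombination-deficient strain and ITR integrity is checked by restriction digestion.

Transcription is driven by the neuron-specific human synapsin I promoter followed by a chimeric intron. Downstream, the coding cassette sits in reverse orientation within a FLEX switch, flanked on each side by a lox2272 and a loxP site arranged in opposing orientations. Without Cre, the open reading frame is antisense to the promoter and is not expressed. Cre recombination inverts the cassette and then excises one site of each incompatible pair, locking it in the sense orientation.

The payload is PSAM L141F,Y115F-5HT3HC, a chimeric ligand-gated cation channel listed with human and mouse sequence. The feature table labels the whole reading frame as mouse Htr3a, the serotonin 5HT3 receptor, and does not separately annotate the PSAM ligand-binding portion. An EMCV IRES then drives EGFP as a separately translated marker of expressing cells, rather than as a fusion to the channel. A WPRE and an SV40 polyadenylation signal enhance and terminate expression. The construct is used to express the activator channel selectively in Cre-defined neuronal populations.
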