Features (pLannotate 1.2.2; 21 found; start..end, strand, type, name):
     48..180     -  repeat_region  AAV2 ITR (fragment): inverted terminal repeat of adeno-associated virus serotype 2 inverted
    283..680     +  promoter       hSyn promoter (fragment): human synapsin I promoter; confers neuron-specific expression (Kügler et al., 2003)
    773..905     +  intron         chimeric intron: chimera between introns from human β-globin and immunoglobulin heavy chain genes
    918..951     -  protein_bind   lox2272: Cre-mediated recombination occurs in the 8-bp core sequence (GGATACTT). lox2272 sites are compatible with each other, but incompatible with loxP or loxN sites (Lee and Saito, 1988). Cre recombinase
   1014..1047    -  protein_bind   loxP: Cre-mediated recombination occurs in the 8-bp core sequence (GCATACAT). Cre recombinase
   1058..1775    -  CDS            mEGFP (fragment): enhanced GFP with monomerizing A206K mutation (Zacharias et al., 2002) mammalian codon-optimized
   1787..2361    -  misc_feature   IRES2: internal ribosome entry site (IRES) of the encephalomyocarditis virus (EMCV)
   2386..3798    -  CDS            Htr3a: 5HT3A_MOUSE - Also known as 5ht3, Htr3. Experimental evidence at protein level: Swiss-Prot protein existence level 1. This is one of the several different receptors for 5- hydroxytryptamine (serotonin), a biogenic hormone that functions as a neurotransmitter, a hormone, and a mitogen. This receptor is a ligand- gated ion channel, which when activated causes fast, depolarizing responses in neurons. It is a cation-specific, but otherwise relatively nonselective, ion channel. From Mus musculus (Mouse).
   3824..3857    +  protein_bind   lox2272: Cre-mediated recombination occurs in the 8-bp core sequence (GGATACTT). lox2272 sites are compatible with each other, but incompatible with loxP or loxN sites (Lee and Saito, 1988). Cre recombinase
   3928..3961    +  protein_bind   loxP: Cre-mediated recombination occurs in the 8-bp core sequence (GCATACAT). Cre recombinase
   4033..4621    +  misc_feature   WPRE: woodchuck hepatitis virus posttranscriptional regulatory element
   4699..4820    -  polyA_signal   SV40 poly(A) signal: SV40 polyadenylation signal
   4843..4911    -  CDS            large T antigen (fragment): large T antigen from SV40 (simian virus 40)
   4982..5044    +  repeat_region  AAV2 ITR (fragment): inverted terminal repeat of adeno-associated virus serotype 2 inverted
   5062..5089    -  repeat_region  AAV2 ITR (fragment): inverted terminal repeat of adeno-associated virus serotype 2 inverted
   5087..5143    -  CDS            lacI (fragment): lac repressor; lacI; The lac repressor binds to the lac operator to inhibit transcription in E. coli. This inhibition can be relieved by adding lactose or isopropyl-β-D-thiogalactopyranoside (IPTG).
   5326..5914    -  rep_origin     ori: high-copy-number ColE1/pMB1/pBR322/pUC origin of replication
   6085..6945    -  CDS            AmpR: β-lactamase; bla; confers resistance to ampicillin, carbenicillin, and related antibiotics
   6946..7050    -  promoter       AmpR promoter: bla
   7103..7531    -  rep_origin     f1 ori (sequence partly withheld): f1 bacteriophage origin of replication; arrow indicates direction of (+) strand synthesis
   7536..53      -  CDS            lacZα (fragment) (across the origin): LacZα fragment of β-galactosidase; lacZ fragment
>Addgene plasmid #32477 | rAAV-syn::FLEX-rev::PSAML141F,Y115F:5HT3HC-IRES-GFP | addgene full sequence | sequence record 140259 | Addgene NGS results
GCAACTGTTGGGAAGGGCGATCGGTGCGGGCCTCTTCGCTATTACGCCAGCTGCGCGCTCGCTCGCTCAC
TGAGGCCGCCCGGGCAAAGCCCGGGCGTCGGGCGACCTTTGGTCGCCCGGCCTCAGTGAGCGAGCGAGCG
CGCAGAGAGGGAGTGGCCAACTCCATCACTAGGGGTTCCTTGTAGTTAATGATTAACCCGCCATGCTACT
TATCTACGTAGCCATGCTCTAGGAAGATCCGAGCTCCAGTGTGCTGGAATTCGCCCTTTTCAGTATTTAA
ATTGACGACCGACCCCGACCCACTGGACAAGCACCCAACCCCCATTCCCCAAATTGCGCATCCCCTATCA
GAGAGGGGGAGGGGAAACAGGATGCGGCGAGGCGCGTGCGCACTGCCAGCTTCAGCACCGCGGACAGTGC
CTTCGCCCCCGCCTGGCGGCGCGCGCCACCGCCGCCTCAGCACTGAAGGCGCGCTGACGTCACTCGCCGG
TCCCCCGCAAACTCCCCTTCCCGGCCACCTTGGTCGCGTCCGCGCCGCCGCCGGCCCAGCCGGACCGCAC
CACGCGAGGCGCGAGATAGGGGGGCACGGGCGCGACCATCTGCGCTGCGGCGCCGGCGACTCAGCGCTGC
CTCAGTCTGCGGTGGGCAGCGGAGGAGTCGTGTCGTGCCTGAGAGCGCAGCTGTGCTCCTGGGCACCGCG
CAGTCCGCCCCCGCGGCTCCTGGCCAGACCACCCCTAGGACCCCCTGCCCCAAGTCGCAGCCGTTGGATC
AGGTAAGTATCAAGGTTACAAGACAGGTTTAAGGAGACCAATAGAAACTGGGCTTGTCGAGACAGAGAAG
ACTCTTGCGTTTCTGATAGGCACCTATTGGTCTTACTGACATCCACTTTGCCTTTCTCTCCACAGGTGAT
GATCCCCATAACTTCGTATAAAGTATCCTATACGAAGTTATATCAAAATAGGAAGACCAATGCTTCACCA
TCGACCCGAATTGCCAAGCATCACCATCGACACATAACTTCGTATAATGTATGCTATACGAAGTTATACT
AGCTAGATTACTTGTACAGCTCGTCCATGCCGAGAGTGATCCCGGCGGCGGTCACGAACTCCAGCAGGAC
CATGTGATCGCGCTTCTCGTTGGGGTCTTTGCTCAGCTTGGACTGGGTGCTCAGGTAGTGGTTGTCGGGC
AGCAGCACGGGGCCGTCGCCGATGGGGGTGTTCTGCTGGTAGTGGTCGGCGAGCTGCACGCTGCCGTCCT
CGATGTTGTGGCGGATCTTGAAGTTCACCTTGATGCCGTTCTTCTGCTTGTCGGCCATGATATAGACGTT
GTGGCTGTTGTAGTTGTACTCCAGCTTGTGCCCCAGGATGTTGCCGTCCTCCTTGAAGTCGATGCCCTTC
AGCTCGATGCGGTTCACCAGGGTGTCGCCCTCGAACTTCACCTCGGCGCGGGTCTTGTAGTTGCCGTCGT
CCTTGAAGAAGATGGTGCGCTCCTGGACGTAGCCTTCGGGCATGGCGGACTTGAAGAAGTCGTGCTGCTT
CATGTGGTCGGGGTAGCGGCTGAAGCACTGCACGCCGTAGGTCAGGGTGGTCACGAGGGTGGGCCAGGGC
ACGGGCAGCTTGCCGGTGGTGCAGATGAACTTCAGGGTCAGCTTGCCGTAGGTGGCATCGCCCTCGCCCT
CGCCGGACACGCTGAACTTGTGGCCGTTTACGTCGCCGTCCAGCTCGACCAGGATGGGCACCACCCCGGT
GAACAGCTCCTCGCCCTTGCTCACCGGATCCCCCATGGTTGTGGCCATATTATCATCGTGTTTTTCAAAG
GAAAACCACGTCCCCGTGGTTCGGGGGGCCTAGACGTTTTTTTAACCTCGACTAAACACATGTAAAGCAT
GTGCACCGAGGCCCCAGATCAGATCCCATACAATGGGGTACCTTCTGGGCATCCTTCAGCCCCTTGTTGA
ATACGCTTAGGAGAGCCATTTGACTCTTTCCACAACTATCCAACTCACAACGTGGCACTGGGGTTGTGCC
GCCTTTGCAGGTGTATCTTATACACGTGGCTTTTGGCCGCAGAGGCACCTGTCGCCAGGTGGGGGGTTCC
GCTGCCTGCAAAGGGTCGCTACAGACGTTGTTTGTCTTCAAGAAGCTTCCAGAGGAACTGCTTCCTTCAC
GACATTCAACAGACCTTGCATTCCTTTGGCGAGAGGGGAAAGACCCCTAGGAATGCTCGTCAAGAAGACA
GGGCCAGGTTTCCGGGCCCTCACATTGCCAAAAGACGGCAATATGGTGGAAAATAACATATAGACAAACG
CACACCGGCCTTATTCCAAGCGGCTTCGGCCAGTAACGTTAGGGGGGGGGGGGCGGGGGGAATTGCGGCC
GCCTAACTGTAGTGCCATATGGACCAGAGTGTCACCAGAGTAATGGAATAAGCCAGCACCGCCAGCAAGT
AGATCCGAAACAGCAGCCTGTCAAGGACGTAGCCCACTCGCAGCCAGTCGGCAGCGACTTCGTCCATCTC
GTCCTGCTTCTCCAGAAAATGTCGGATGCTTGACAGTTCCTGGAGCAGCCCCCGGACAGCGAGAGAGGCT
TCTCGGGGAGGAGGAAGGGGTGATCCCCGCCCCCGTGGGGTCTTTTCCAAATCTTGTGGTCCCCCAACAT
GGGAGCAGTGATTCCCCATAGCAGGCAACAGATCAGACCCACTACAATCGTCTGTCTTGTTGGCTTGAAA
GGTTGCAGGTGGCCGGTGGGCCATAGGTTGCTCGCCAAGACACAGAATCCATGCAATTCTGTCCAGCACA
AGGTGTCGCAACCAGTCTGGCACGGGTCTTTGCAGGTCCTGCTTATGTACCAGCCGTACAATGAAGATAG
TTTCCGCCAGACTTATCACCAGGAGTGCCATACACACGACGAAATACACTCCTATCAGCGGAGTGCCGAT
TGTGGCAGGAAGGGTATCGGACACGATGATCAGAAATACAGAATAGCCGAGCAACAAGGTAATCTTAAAG
GAGACCCTCTCCCCGCTATCAGGTGGGAGACAAAATCCCACGATGTCCACGACCATGAGAAAAATACTGG
GGAGCAACAAACTAACGGCGTAGAACAATGGCCTTCTTCTGATGATAACTGTGAATGTTACGTCAGGGTA
GGGTTCCTTGCAGCATTCATAAAATCGCTCGCTTCTTTTACCGGGGATTCCCACAAGGTCCCACTCCCCA
TTCGGGATGTAACCAGAGATGTCAGCCTCCTGCATTTGCAGATCCAGGCTCCATCCGCCGTAGCTCCAGC
TCCCGAATTTGAGTTTGCAGTGCTGGACGTCGAAGGGAAACCAGCGGACGTCGATATAGCATGAGGACTT
GAAGATTCCAGGGGGAAAGTACTGGCAGTGGCCTGAAGAATTGACCAACACGTTGGTGTGAAATGTTGCA
TCAAACCTTTCGTCTGCGCTGTTGAACAGCAGGATATCTGGTTTCCAGATTTGGCCGTCAGGGAATCTTA
CAGTCTTTACACCTGGGTATTCGCTCACATTCCACTGCAAGTAGTGATCGGTCCAGGACATCTGCAACCA
AATATTAGTGGTCAGCACCTGGTTCTTTTCATCCACGTCCATGATCTGCAGCAAGGAGAGGCTGAAGTAC
ACTGTCAGTGGCTGGGAATCATTTGCGACCGGCCGCTCCAGGGGGTTATAATTCTTAACAAGCTCCTTAT
ACAGTTTGCGCTGGAACTCACCCTGCAGGCTAACGTGCAGAAGGGAAGCAGCCAGGGCGAGCCACACGCC
GCCTGGAGAACAGCGCATGGTGAATTCAAGCTTGCTAGCTAGTATAACTTCGTATAGGATACTTTATACG
AAGTTATCATTGGGATTCTTCCTATTTTGATCCAAGCATCACCATCGACCCTCTAGTCCAGATCTCACCA
TCGACCCATAACTTCGTATAGCATACATTATACGAAGTTATGTCCCTCGAAGAGGTTCGAAACACTGAAA
AGGGCGAATTCTGCAGATGATCCACTCGAGAAGCTTATCGATAATCAACCTCTGGATTACAAAATTTGTG
AAAGATTGACTGGTATTCTTAACTATGTTGCTCCTTTTACGCTATGTGGATACGCTGCTTTAATGCCTTT
GTATCATGCTATTGCTTCCCGTATGGCTTTCATTTTCTCCTCCTTGTATAAATCCTGGTTGCTGTCTCTT
TATGAGGAGTTGTGGCCCGTTGTCAGGCAACGTGGCGTGGTGTGCACTGTGTTTGCTGACGCAACCCCCA
CTGGTTGGGGCATTGCCACCACCTGTCAGCTCCTTTCCGGGACTTTCGCTTTCCCCCTCCCTATTGCCAC
GGCGGAACTCATCGCCGCCTGCCTTGCCCGCTGCTGGACAGGGGCTCGGCTGTTGGGCACTGACAATTCC
GTGGTGTTGTCGGGGAAATCATCGTCCTTTCCTTGGCTGCTCGCCTGTGTTGCCACCTGGATTCTGCGCG
GGACGTCCTTCTGCTACGTCCCTTCGGCCCTCAATCCAGCGGACCTTCCTTCCCGCGGCCTGCTGCCGGC
TCTGCGGCCTCTTCCGCGTCTTCGCCTTCGCCCTCAGACGAGTCGGATCTCCCTTTGGGCCGCCTCCCCG
CATCGATACCGTCGACCCGGGCGGCCGCTCGAGCATGCATCTAGAGTCGACCCGGGCGGCCGCTTCGAGC
AGACATGATAAGATACATTGATGAGTTTGGACAAACCACAACTAGAATGCAGTGAAAAAAATGCTTTATT
TGTGAAATTTGTGATGCTATTGCTTTATTTGTAACCATTATAAGCTGCAATAAACAAGTTAACAACAACA
ATTGCATTCATTTTATGTTTCAGGTTCAGGGGGAGATGTGGGAGGTTTTTTAAAGCAAGTAAAACCTCTA
CAAATGTGGTAAAATCGATAAGGATCTTCCTAGAGCATGGCTACGTAGATAAGTAGCATGGCGGGTTAAT
CATTAACTACAAGGAACCCCTAGTGATGGAGTTGGCCACTCCCTCTCTGCGCGCTCGCTCGCTCACTGAG
GCCGCCCGGGCTTTGCCCGGGCGGCCTCAGTGAGCGAGCGAGCGCGCAGCTGCATTAATGAATCGGCCAA
CGCGCGGGGAGAGGCGGTTTGCGTATTGGGCGCTCTTCCGCTTCCTCGCTCACTGACTCGCTGCGCTCGG
TCGTTCGGCTGCGGCGAGCGGTATCAGCTCACTCAAAGGCGGTAATACGGTTATCCACAGAATCAGGGGA
TAACGCAGGAAAGAACATGTGAGCAAAAGGCCAGCAAAAGGCCAGGAACCGTAAAAAGGCCGCGTTGCTG
GCGTTTTTCCATAGGCTCCGCCCCCCTGACGAGCATCACAAAAATCGACGCTCAAGTCAGAGGTGGCGAA
ACCCGACAGGACTATAAAGATACCAGGCGTTTCCCCCTGGAAGCTCCCTCGTGCGCTCTCCTGTTCCGAC
CCTGCCGCTTACCGGATACCTGTCCGCCTTTCTCCCTTCGGGAAGCGTGGCGCTTTCTCATAGCTCACGC
TGTAGGTATCTCAGTTCGGTGTAGGTCGTTCGCTCCAAGCTGGGCTGTGTGCACGAACCCCCCGTTCAGC
CCGACCGCTGCGCCTTATCCGGTAACTATCGTCTTGAGTCCAACCCGGTAAGACACGACTTATCGCCACT
GGCAGCAGCCACTGGTAACAGGATTAGCAGAGCGAGGTATGTAGGCGGTGCTACAGAGTTCTTGAAGTGG
TGGCCTAACTACGGCTACACTAGAAGAACAGTATTTGGTATCTGCGCTCTGCTGAAGCCAGTTACCTTCG
GAAAAAGAGTTGGTAGCTCTTGATCCGGCAAACAAACCACCGCTGGTAGCGGTGGTTTTTTTGTTTGCAA
GCAGCAGATTACGCGCAGAAAAAAAGGATCTCAAGAAGATCCTTTGATCTTTTCTACGGGGTCTGACGCT
CAGTGGAACGAAAACTCACGTTAAGGGATTTTGGTCATGAGATTATCAAAAAGGATCTTCACCTAGATCC
TTTTAAATTAAAAATGAAGTTTTAAATCAATCTAAAGTATATATGAGTAAACTTGGTCTGACAGTTACCA
ATGCTTAATCAGTGAGGCACCTATCTCAGCGATCTGTCTATTTCGTTCATCCATAGTTGCCTGACTCCCC
GTCGTGTAGATAACTACGATACGGGAGGGCTTACCATCTGGCCCCAGTGCTGCAATGATACCGCGAGACC
CACGCTCACCGGCTCCAGATTTATCAGCAATAAACCAGCCAGCCGGAAGGGCCGAGCGCAGAAGTGGTCC
TGCAACTTTATCCGCCTCCATCCAGTCTATTAATTGTTGCCGGGAAGCTAGAGTAAGTAGTTCGCCAGTT
AATAGTTTGCGCAACGTTGTTGCCATTGCTACAGGCATCGTGGTGTCACGCTCGTCGTTTGGTATGGCTT
CATTCAGCTCCGGTTCCCAACGATCAAGGCGAGTTACATGATCCCCCATGTTGTGCAAAAAAGCGGTTAG
CTCCTTCGGTCCTCCGATCGTTGTCAGAAGTAAGTTGGCCGCAGTGTTATCACTCATGGTTATGGCAGCA
CTGCATAATTCTCTTACTGTCATGCCATCCGTAAGATGCTTTTCTGTGACTGGTGAGTACTCAACCAAGT
CATTCTGAGAATAGTGTATGCGGCGACCGAGTTGCTCTTGCCCGGCGTCAATACGGGATAATACCGCGCC
ACATAGCAGAACTTTAAAAGTGCTCATCATTGGAAAACGTTCTTCGGGGCGAAAACTCTCAAGGATCTTA
CCGCTGTTGAGATCCAGTTCGATGTAACCCACTCGTGCACCCAACTGATCTTCAGCATCTTTTACTTTCA
CCAGCGTTTCTGGGTGAGCAAAAACAGGAAGGCAAAATGCCGCAAAAAAGGGAATAAGGGCGACACGGAA
ATGTTGAATACTCATACTCTTCCTTTTTCAATATTATTGAAGCATTTATCAGGGTTATTGTCTCATGAGC
GGATACATATTTGAATGTATTTAGAAAAATAAACAAATAGGGGTTCCGCGCACATTTCCCCGAAAAGTGC
CACCTAAATTGTAAGCGTTAATATTTTGTTAAAATTCGCGTTAAATTTTTGTTAAATCAGCTCATTTTTT
AACCAATAGGCCGAAATCGGCAAAATCCCTTATAAATCAAAAGAATAGACCGAGATAGGGT
[37 nt withheld, positions 7202-7238]
AAAGAACGTGGACTCCAACGTCAAAGG
[49 nt withheld, positions 7266-7314]
T
[91 nt withheld, positions 7316-7406]
G
[124 nt withheld, positions 7408-7531]
CCCATTCGCCATTCAGGCTGC
