>Addgene plasmid #32477 | rAAV-syn::FLEX-rev::PSAML141F,Y115F:5HT3HC-IRES-GFP | addgene partial sequence | sequence record 42565 | EGFP-N 5'-CGTCGCCGTCCAGCTCGACCAG-3'
CAAAGGAAAACCACGTCCCCGTGGTTCGGGGGGCCTAAACGTTTTTTTAACCTCGACTAAACACATGTAA
AGCATGTGCACCGAGGCCCCAGATCAGATCCCATACAATGGGGTACCTTCTGGGCATCCTTCAGCCCCTT
GTTGAATACGCTTAGGAGAGCCATTTGACTCTTTCCACAACTATCCAACTCACAACGTGGCACTGGGGTT
GTGCCGCCTTTGCAGGTGTATCTTATACACGTGGCTTTTGGCCGCAGAGGCACCTGTCGCCAGGTGGGGG
GTTCCGCTGCCTGCAAAGGGTCGCTACAGACGTTGTTTGTCTTCAAGAAGCTTCCAGAGGAACTGCTTCC
TTCACGACATTCAACAGACCTTGCATTCCTTTGGCGAGAGGGGAAAGACCCCTAGGAATGCTCGTCAAGA
AGACAGGGCCAGGTTTCCGGGCCCTCACATTGCCAAAAGACGGCAATATGGTGGAAAATAACATATAGAC
AAACGCACACCGGCCTTATTCCAAGCGGCTTCGGCCAGTAACG
