>Addgene plasmid #32477 | rAAV-syn::FLEX-rev::PSAML141F,Y115F:5HT3HC-IRES-GFP | addgene partial sequence | sequence record 42567 | WPRE-R 5'-CATAGCGTAAAAGGAGCAACA-3'
AATTCGCCCTTTTCAGTGTTTCGAACCTCTTCGAGGGACATAACTTCGTATAATGTATGCTATACGAAGT
TATGGGTCGATGGTGAGATCTGGACTAGAGGGTCGATGGTGATGCTTGGATCAAAATAGGAAGAATCCCA
ATGATAACTTCGTATAAAGTATCCTATACGAAGTTATACTAGCTAGCAAGCTTGAATTCACCATGCGCTG
TTCTCCAGGCGGCGTGTGGCTCGCCCTGGCTGCTTCCCTTCTGCACGTTAGCCTGCAGGGTGAGTTCCAG
CGCAAACTGTATAAGGAGCTTGTTAAGAATTATAACCCCCTGGAGCGGCCGGTCGCAAATGATTCCCAGC
CACTGACAGTGTACTTCAGCCTCTCCTTGCTGCAGATCATGGACGTGGATGAAAAGAACCAGGTGCTGAC
CACTAATATTTGGTTGCAGATGTCCTGGACCGATCACTACTTGCAGTGGAATGTGAGCGAATACCCAGGT
GTAAAGACTGTAAGATTCCCTGACGGCCAAATCTGGAAACCAGATATCCTGCTGTTCAACAGCGCAGACG
AAAGGTTTGATGCAACATTTCACACCAACGTGTTGGTCAATTCTTCAGGCCACTGCCAGTACTTTCCCCC
TGGAATCTTCAAGTCCTCATGCTATATCGACGTCCGCTGGTTTCCCTTCGACGTCCAGCACTGCAAACTC
AAATTCGGGAGCTGGAGCTAC
