>Addgene plasmid #32477 | rAAV-syn::FLEX-rev::PSAML141F,Y115F:5HT3HC-IRES-GFP | addgene partial sequence | sequence record 42569 | EGFP-C 5'-CATGGTCCTGCTGGAGTTCGTG-3'
CTAGTATAACTTCGTATAGCATACATTATACGAAGTTATGTGTCGATGGTGATGCTTGGCAATTCGGGTC
GATGGTGAAGCATTGGTCTTCCTATTTTGATATAACTTCGTATAGGATACTTTATACGAAGTTATGGGGA
TCATCACCTGTGGAGAGAAAGGCAAAGTGGATGTCAGTAAGACCAATAGGTGCCTATCAGAAACGCAAGA
GTCTTCTCTGTCTCGACAAGCCCAGTTTCTATTGGTCTCCTTAAACCTGTCTTGTAACCTTGATACTTAC
CTGATCCAACGGCTGCGACTTGGGGCAGGGGGTCCTAGGGGTGGTCTGGCCAGGAGCCGCGGGGGCGGAC
TGCGCGGTGCCCAGGAGCACAGCTGCGCTCTCAGGCACGACACGACTCCTCCGCTGCCCACCGCAGACTG
AGGCAGCGCTGAGTCGCCGGCGCCGCAGCGCAGATGGTCGCGCCCGTGCCCCCCTATCTCGCGCCTCGCG
TGGTGCGGTCCGGCTGGGCCGGCGGCGGCGCGGACGCGACCAAGGTGGCCGGGAAGGGGAGTTTGCGGGG
GACCGGCGAGTGACGTCAGCGCGCCTTCAGTGCTGAGGCGGCGGTGGCGCGCGCCGCCAGGCGGGGGCGA
AGGCACTGTCCGCGGTGCTGAAGCTGGCAGTGCGCACGCGCCTCGCCGCATCCTGTTTCCCCTCCCCCTC
TC
